Addgene plasmid #107474: pCEP4-SERTN177E-myc
Purpose: Mammalian expression plasmid for codon optimized mutant hSERT with internal MYC tag inserted in ECL2, mutation N177E with approximately wildtype activity
Depositing lab: Erik Procko. Publication: Deep Mutagenesis of a Transporter for Uptake of a Non-Native Substrate Identifies Conformationally Dynamic Regions. Young HJ, Chan M, Selvam B, Szymanski SK, Shukla D, Procko E. bioRxiv 2021.04.19.440442 10.1101/2021.04.19.440442.
Backbone
  Vector backbone: pCEP4
  Backbone manufacturer: Invitrogen
  Backbone size w/o insert (bp): 10410
  Vector type: Mammalian Expression
  Selectable markers: Hygromycin
Growth in bacteria
  Bacterial resistance: Ampicillin, 100 μg/mL
  Growth temperature: 37°C
  Growth strain: DH5alpha
  Copy number: High Copy
Gene/Insert
  Gene/Insert name: Serotonin Transporter (SERT) (alt name: SLC6A4)
  Species: H. sapiens (human)
  Insert size (bp): 1985
  Mutation: R596Q
  Entrez Gene: SLC6A4 (a.k.a. 5-HTT, 5-HTTLPR, 5HTT, HTT, OCD1, SERT, SERT1, hSERT)
  Promoter: CMV
  Cloning method: Restriction Enzyme; 5′ cloning site NHE1 (not destroyed); 3′ cloning site XHO1 (not destroyed)
  Sequencing primers: 5′ CMV Forward; 3′ EBV Reverse
Terms and licenses: Academic/Nonprofit Terms; Industry Terms: Not Available to Industry
Depositor comments: Please visit https://doi.org/10.1101/2021.04.19.440442 for bioRxiv preprint.
How to cite: pCEP4-SERTN177E-myc was a gift from Erik Procko (Addgene plasmid # 107474 ; http://n2t.net/addgene:107474 ; RRID:Addgene_107474)
