[The description below was written by a language model from this plasmid's Addgene catalogue record and pLannotate feature annotations shown in this document.]
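Description:
pCEP4-SERTN177E-myc is a mammalian expression plasmid built on the Invitrogen pCEP4 episomal backbone, carrying a codon-optimized human serotonin transporter (SERT, gene SLC6A4). The roughly 2 kb insert was cloned between NheI and XhoI sites, both retained. It sits downstream of the human cytomegalovirus immediate-early enhancer and promoter, and transcripts terminate at the SV40 polyadenylation signal that follows the coding region on the circular map. According to the purpose statement, the transporter has a MYC epitope inserted internally in extracellular loop 2. This placement should allow antibody detection of surface-exposed protein. It also carries the N177E substitution, described as having approximately wild-type activity. The catalogue's mutation field instead lists R596Q. The record does not explain how this relates to N177E, and the feature table annotates only a single SLC6A4 coding sequence, without resolving the tag or individual substitutions.

The backbone provides the Epstein-Barr virus oriP origin together with the EBNA1 gene. Together these allow the plasmid to replicate and persist as an extrachromosomal episome in permissive primate cells. A hygromycin resistance gene, driven by the HSV thymidine kinase promoter and ended by the TK polyadenylation signal, permits selection of transfected cells. In E. coli the plasmid is maintained at high copy through a ColE1/pUC-type origin and selected with ampicillin via beta-lactamase. The short annotated fragments (rop, tetracycline resistance, SV40 large T antigen, and herpesvirus gL, gH and BRRF2) are backbone remnants rather than functional genes. The construct comes from a deep mutagenesis study of the transporter and uptake of a non-native substrate, where it would serve to express this individual SERT variant in cultured cells.
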