Features (pLannotate 1.2.2; 19 found; start..end, strand, type, name):
     14..148     -  polyA_signal   SV40 poly(A) signal: SV40 polyadenylation signal
    171..253     -  CDS            large T antigen (fragment): large T antigen from SV40 (simian virus 40)
    256..296     +  CDS            rop (fragment): Rop protein, which maintains plasmids at low copy number; rop
    898..2687    -  rep_origin     oriP: Epstein-Barr virus oriP replication origin (Yates et al., 2000)
   2692..2910    -  CDS            gL (fragment): GL_EBVB9 - Experimental evidence at protein level: Swiss-Prot protein existence level 1. The heterodimer glycoprotein H-glycoprotein L is required for the fusion of viral and plasma membranes leading to virus entry into the host cell. Acts as a functional inhibitor of gH and maintains gH in an inhibited form. Upon binding to host integrins, gL dissociates from gH leading to activation of the viral fusion glycoproteins gB and gH. Fusion of EBV with B-lymphocytes requires the additional receptor- binding protein gp42, which forms a complex with gH/gL. The heterodimer gH/gL targets also host EPHA
   2993..4918    -  CDS            EBNA1: Epstein-Barr nuclear antigen 1, also known as EBNA-1 crucial for latent viral infection, and for episomal amplification of vectors containing the oriP origin (Okita et al., 2013)
   4956..5300    -  CDS            BRRF2_EBVB9 (fragment): Protein inferred from homology: Swiss-Prot protein existence level 3. From Epstein-Barr virus (strain B95-8) (HHV-4) (Human herpesvirus 4).
   5303..5326    -  promoter       tet promoter (fragment): E. coli promoter for tetracycline efflux protein gene
   5439..5543    +  promoter       AmpR promoter: bla
   5544..6404    +  CDS            AmpR: β-lactamase; bla; confers resistance to ampicillin, carbenicillin, and related antibiotics
   6575..7163    +  rep_origin     ori: high-copy-number ColE1/pMB1/pBR322/pUC origin of replication
   7353..7697    -  CDS            TcR (fragment): tetracycline efflux protein; tet; confers resistance to tetracycline
   7780..7925    +  promoter       HSV TK promoter: herpes simplex virus thymidine kinase promoter
   7965..8990    +  CDS            HygR: aminoglycoside phosphotransferase from E. coli; aph(4)-Ia; confers resistance to hygromycin
   9055..9103    +  polyA_signal   HSV TK poly(A) signal: herpes simplex virus thymidine kinase polyadenylation signal (Cole and Stacy, 1985)
   9303..9527    +  CDS            gH (fragment): GH_HHV11 - Experimental evidence at protein level: Swiss-Prot protein existence level 1. The heterodimer glycoprotein H-glycoprotein L is required for the fusion of viral and plasma membranes leading to virus entry into the host cell. Following initial binding to host receptor, membrane fusion is mediated by the fusion machinery composed of gB and the heterodimer gH/gL. May also be involved in the fusion between the virion envelope and the outer nuclear membrane during virion morphogenesis. From Human herpesvirus 1 (strain 17) (HHV-1) (Human herpes simplex virus 1).
   9756..10135   +  enhancer       CMV enhancer: human cytomegalovirus immediate early enhancer
  10137..10336   +  promoter       CMV promoter: human cytomegalovirus (CMV) immediate early promoter
  10394..12355   +  CDS            SLC6A4: SC6A4_HUMAN - Also known as HTT, SERT. Experimental evidence at protein level: Swiss-Prot protein existence level 1. Serotonin transporter whose primary function in the central nervous system involves the regulation of serotonergic signaling via transport of serotonin molecules from the synaptic cleft back into the pre-synaptic terminal for re-utilization. Plays a key role in mediating regulation of the availability of serotonin to other receptors of serotonergic systems. Terminates the action of serotonin and recycles it in a sodium-dependent manner. From Homo sapiens (Human).
>Addgene plasmid #107474 | pCEP4-SERTN177E-myc | depositor full sequence | sequence record 202728 | Full Sequence
GCCGGCAAGGCCGGATCCAGACATGATAAGATACATTGATGAGTTTGGACAAACCACAACTAGAATGCAG
TGAAAAAAATGCTTTATTTGTGAAATTTGTGATGCTATTGCTTTATTTGTAACCATTATAAGCTGCAATA
AACAAGTTAACAACAACAATTGCATTCATTTTATGTTTCAGGTTCAGGGGGAGGTGGGGAGGTTTTTTAA
AGCAAGTAAAACCTCTACAAATGTGGTATGGCTGATTATGATCCGGCTGCCTCGCGCGTTTCGGTGATGA
CGGTGAAAACCTCTGACACATGCAGCTCCCGGAGACGGTCACAGCTTGTCTGTAAGCGGATGCCGGGAGC
AGACAAGCCCGTCAGGGCGCGTCAGCGGGTGTTGGCGGGTGTCGGGGCGCAGCCATGACCGGTCGACTCT
AGAGCCCCGCCGCCGGACGAACTAAACCTGACTACGGCATCTCTGCCCCTTCTTCGCTGGTACGAGGAGC
GCTTTTGTTTTGTATTCGGGGCAGTGCATGTAATCCCTTCAGTTGGTTGGTACAACTTGCCAACTGGGCC
CTGTTCCACATGTGACACGGGGGGGGACCAAACACAAAGGGGTTCTCTGACTGTAGTTGACATCCTTATA
AATGGATGTGCACATTTGCCAACACTGAGTGGCTTTCATCCTGGAGCAGACTTTGCATGCTGTGGACTGC
AACACAACATTGCCTTTATGTGTAACTCTTGGCTGAAGCTCTTACACCAATGCTGGGGGACATGTACCTC
CCAGGGGCCCAGGAAGACTACGGGAGGCTACACCAACGTCAATCAGAGGGGCCTGTGTAGCTACCGATAA
GCGGACCCTCAAGAGGGCATTAGCAATAGTGTTTATAAGGCCCCCTTGTTAACCCTAAACGGGTAGCATA
TGCTTCCCGGGTAGTAGTATATACTATCCAGACTAACCCTAATTCAATAGCATATGTTACCCAACGGGAA
GCATATGCTATCGAATTAGGGTTAGTAAAAGGGTCCTAAGGAACAGCGATATCTCCCACCCCATGAGCTG
TCACGGTTTTATTTACATGGGGTCAGGATTCCACGAGGGTAGTGAACCATTTTAGTCACAAGGGCAGTGG
CTGAAGATCAAGGAGCGGGCAGTGAACTCTCCTGAATCTTCGCCTGCTTCTTCATTCTCCTTCGTTTAGC
TAATAGAATAACTGCTGAGTTGTGAACAGTAAGGTGTATGTGAGGTGCTCGAAAACAAGGTTTCAGGTGA
CGCCCCCAGAATAAAATTTGGACGGGGGGTTCAGTGGTGGCATTGTGCTATGACACCAATATAACCCTCA
CAAACCCCTTGGGCAATAAATACTAGTGTAGGAATGAAACATTCTGAATATCTTTAACAATAGAAATCCA
TGGGGTGGGGACAAGCCGTAAAGACTGGATGTCCATCTCACACGAATTTATGGCTATGGGCAACACATAA
TCCTAGTGCAATATGATACTGGGGTTATTAAGATGTGTCCCAGGCAGGGACCAAGACAGGTGAACCATGT
TGTTACACTCTATTTGTAACAAGGGGAAAGAGAGTGGACGCCGACAGCAGCGGACTCCACTGGTTGTCTC
TAACACCCCCGAAAATTAAACGGGGCTCCACGCCAATGGGGCCCATAAACAAAGACAAGTGGCCACTCTT
TTTTTTGAAATTGTGGAGTGGGGGCACGCGTCAGCCCCCACACGCCGCCCTGCGGTTTTGGACTGTAAAA
TAAGGGTGTAATAACTTGGCTGATTGTAACCCCGCTAACCACTGCGGTCAAACCACTTGCCCACAAAACC
ACTAATGGCACCCCGGGGAATACCTGCATAAGTAGGTGGGCGGGCCAAGATAGGGGCGCGATTGCTGCGA
TCTGGAGGACAAATTACACACACTTGCGCCTGAGCGCCAAGCACAGGGTTGTTGGTCCTCATATTCACGA
GGTCGCTGAGAGCACGGTGGGCTAATGTTGCCATGGGTAGCATATACTACCCAAATATCTGGATAGCATA
TGCTATCCTAATCTATATCTGGGTAGCATAGGCTATCCTAATCTATATCTGGGTAGCATATGCTATCCTA
ATCTATATCTGGGTAGTATATGCTATCCTAATTTATATCTGGGTAGCATAGGCTATCCTAATCTATATCT
GGGTAGCATATGCTATCCTAATCTATATCTGGGTAGTATATGCTATCCTAATCTGTATCCGGGTAGCATA
TGCTATCCTAATAGAGATTAGGGTAGTATATGCTATCCTAATTTATATCTGGGTAGCATATACTACCCAA
ATATCTGGATAGCATATGCTATCCTAATCTATATCTGGGTAGCATATGCTATCCTAATCTATATCTGGGT
AGCATAGGCTATCCTAATCTATATCTGGGTAGCATATGCTATCCTAATCTATATCTGGGTAGTATATGCT
ATCCTAATTTATATCTGGGTAGCATAGGCTATCCTAATCTATATCTGGGTAGCATATGCTATCCTAATCT
ATATCTGGGTAGTATATGCTATCCTAATCTGTATCCGGGTAGCATATGCTATCCTCATGCATATACAGTC
AGCATATGATACCCAGTAGTAGAGTGGGAGTGCTATCCTTTGCATATGCCGCCACCTCCCAAGGGGGCGT
GAATTTTCGCTGCTTGTCCTTTTCCTGCATGCTGGTTGCTCCCATTCTTAGGTGAATTTAAGGAGGCCAG
GCTAAAGCCGTCGCATGTCTGATTGCTCACCAGGTAAATGTCGCTAATGTTTTCCAACGCGAGAAGGTGT
TGAGCGCGGAGCTGAGTGACGTGACAACATGGGTATGCCCAATTGCCCCATGTTGGGAGGACGAAAATGG
TGACAAGACAGATGGCCAGAAATACACCAACAGCACGCATGATGTCTACTGGGGATTTATTCTTTAGTGC
GGGGGAATACACGGCTTTTAATACGATTGAGGGCGTCTCCTAACAAGTTACATCACTCCTGCCCTTCCTC
ACCCTCATCTCCATCACCTCCTTCATCTCCGTCATCTCCGTCATCACCCTCCGCGGCAGCCCCTTCCACC
ATAGGTGGAAACCAGGGAGGCAAATCTACTCCATCGTCAAAGCTGCACACAGTCACCCTGATATTGCAGG
TAGGAGCGGGCTTTGTCATAACAAGGTCCTTAATCGCATCCTTCAAAACCTCAGCAAATATATGAGTTTG
TAAAAAGACCATGAAATAACAGACAATGGACTCCCTTAGCGGGCCAGGTTGTGGGCCGGGTCCAGGGGCC
ATTCCAAAGGGGAGACGACTCAATGGTGTAAGACGACATTGTGGAATAGCAAGGGCAGTTCCTCGCCTTA
GGTTGTAAAGGGAGGTCTTACTACCTCCATATACGAACACACCGGCGACCCAAGTTCCTTCGTCGGTAGT
CCTTTCTACGTGACTCCTAGCCAGGAGAGCTCTTAAACCTTCTGCAATGTTCTCAAATTTCGGGTTGGAA
CCTCCTTGACCACGATGCTTTCCAAACCACCCTCCTTTTTTGCGCCTGCCTCCATCACCCTGACCCCGGG
GTCCAGTGCTTGGGCCTTCTCCTGGGTCATCTGCGGGGCCCTGCTCTATCGCTCCCGGGGGCACGTCAGG
CTCACCATCTGGGCCACCTTCTTGGTGGTATTCAAAATAATCGGCTTCCCCTACAGGGTGGAAAAATGGC
CTTCTACCTGGAGGGGGCCTGCGCGGTGGAGACCCGGATGATGATGACTGACTACTGGGACTCCTGGGCC
TCTTTTCTCCACGTCCACGACCTCTCCCCCTGGCTCTTTCACGACTTCCCCCCCTGGCTCTTTCACGTCC
TCTACCCCGGCGGCCTCCACTACCTCCTCGACCCCGGCCTCCACTACCTCCTCGACCCCGGCCTCCACTG
CCTCCTCGACCCCGGCCTCCACCTCCTGCTCCTGCCCCTCCTGCTCCTGCCCCTCCTCCTGCTCCTGCCC
CTCCTGCCCCTCCTGCTCCTGCCCCTCCTGCCCCTCCTGCTCCTGCCCCTCCTGCCCCTCCTGCTCCTGC
CCCTCCTGCCCCTCCTCCTGCTCCTGCCCCTCCTGCCCCTCCTCCTGCTCCTGCCCCTCCTGCCCCTCCT
GCTCCTGCCCCTCCTGCCCCTCCTGCTCCTGCCCCTCCTGCCCCTCCTGCTCCTGCCCCTCCTGCTCCTG
CCCCTCCTGCTCCTGCCCCTCCTGCTCCTGCCCCTCCTGCCCCTCCTGCCCCTCCTCCTGCTCCTGCCCC
TCCTGCTCCTGCCCCTCCTGCCCCTCCTGCCCCTCCTGCTCCTGCCCCTCCTCCTGCTCCTGCCCCTCCT
GCCCCTCCTGCCCCTCCTCCTGCTCCTGCCCCTCCTGCCCCTCCTCCTGCTCCTGCCCCTCCTCCTGCTC
CTGCCCCTCCTGCCCCTCCTGCCCCTCCTCCTGCTCCTGCCCCTCCTGCCCCTCCTCCTGCTCCTGCCCC
TCCTCCTGCTCCTGCCCCTCCTGCCCCTCCTGCCCCTCCTCCTGCTCCTGCCCCTCCTCCTGCTCCTGCC
CCTCCTGCCCCTCCTGCCCCTCCTGCCCCTCCTCCTGCTCCTGCCCCTCCTCCTGCTCCTGCCCCTCCTG
CTCCTGCCCCTCCCGCTCCTGCTCCTGCTCCTGTTCCACCGTGGGTCCCTTTGCAGCCAATGCAACTTGG
ACGTTTTTGGGGTCTCCGGACACCATCTCTATGTCTTGGCCCTGATCCTGAGCCGCCCGGGGCTCCTGGT
CTTCCGCCTCCTCGTCCTCGTCCTCTTCCCCGTCCTCGTCCATGGTTATCACCCCCTCTTCTTTGAGGTC
CACTGCCGCCGGAGCCTTCTGGTCCAGATGTGTCTCCCTTCTCTCCTAGGCCATTTCCAGGTCCTGTACC
TGGCCCCTCGTCAGACATGATTCACACTAAAAGAGATCAATAGACATCTTTATTAGACGACGCTCAGTGA
ATACAGGGAGTGCAGACTCCTGCCCCCTCCAACAGCCCCCCCACCCTCATCCCCTTCATGGTCGCTGTCA
GACAGATCCAGGTCTGAAAATTCCCCATCCTCCGAACCATCCTCGTCCTCATCACCAATTACTCGCAGCC
CGGAAAACTCCCGCTGAACATCCTCAAGATTTGCGTCCTGAGCCTCAAGCCAGGCCTCAAATTCCTCGTC
CCCCTTTTTGCTGGACGGTAGGGATGGGGATTCTCGGGACCCCTCCTCTTCCTCTTCAAGGTCACCAGAC
AGAGATGCTACTGGGGCAACGGAAGAAAAGCTGGGTGCGGCCTGTGAGGATCAGCTTATCGATGATAAGC
TGTCAAACATGAGAATTCTTGAAGACGAAAGGGCCTCGTGATACGCCTATTTTTATAGGTTAATGTCATG
ATAATAATGGTTTCTTAGACGTCAGGTGGCACTTTTCGGGGAAATGTGCGCGGAACCCCTATTTGTTTAT
TTTTCTAAATACATTCAAATATGTATCCGCTCATGAGACAATAACCCTGATAAATGCTTCAATAATATTG
AAAAAGGAAGAGTATGAGTATTCAACATTTCCGTGTCGCCCTTATTCCCTTTTTTGCGGCATTTTGCCTT
CCTGTTTTTGCTCACCCAGAAACGCTGGTGAAAGTAAAAGATGCTGAAGATCAGTTGGGTGCACGAGTGG
GTTACATCGAACTGGATCTCAACAGCGGTAAGATCCTTGAGAGTTTTCGCCCCGAAGAACGTTTTCCAAT
GATGAGCACTTTTAAAGTTCTGCTATGTGGCGCGGTATTATCCCGTGTTGACGCCGGGCAAGAGCAACTC
GGTCGCCGCATACACTATTCTCAGAATGACTTGGTTGAGTACTCACCAGTCACAGAAAAGCATCTTACGG
ATGGCATGACAGTAAGAGAATTATGCAGTGCTGCCATAACCATGAGTGATAACACTGCGGCCAACTTACT
TCTGACAACGATCGGAGGACCGAAGGAGCTAACCGCTTTTTTGCACAACATGGGGGATCATGTAACTCGC
CTTGATCGTTGGGAACCGGAGCTGAATGAAGCCATACCAAACGACGAGCGTGACACCACGATGCCTGCAG
CAATGGCAACAACGTTGCGCAAACTATTAACTGGCGAACTACTTACTCTAGCTTCCCGGCAACAATTAAT
AGACTGGATGGAGGCGGATAAAGTTGCAGGACCACTTCTGCGCTCGGCCCTTCCGGCTGGCTGGTTTATT
GCTGATAAATCTGGAGCCGGTGAGCGTGGGTCTCGCGGTATCATTGCAGCACTGGGGCCAGATGGTAAGC
CCTCCCGTATCGTAGTTATCTACACGACGGGGAGTCAGGCAACTATGGATGAACGAAATAGACAGATCGC
TGAGATAGGTGCCTCACTGATTAAGCATTGGTAACTGTCAGACCAAGTTTACTCATATATACTTTAGATT
GATTTAAAACTTCATTTTTAATTTAAAAGGATCTAGGTGAAGATCCTTTTTGATAATCTCATGACCAAAA
TCCCTTAACGTGAGTTTTCGTTCCACTGAGCGTCAGACCCCGTAGAAAAGATCAAAGGATCTTCTTGAGA
TCCTTTTTTTCTGCGCGTAATCTGCTGCTTGCAAACAAAAAAACCACCGCTACCAGCGGTGGTTTGTTTG
CCGGATCAAGAGCTACCAACTCTTTTTCCGAAGGTAACTGGCTTCAGCAGAGCGCAGATACCAAATACTG
TCCTTCTAGTGTAGCCGTAGTTAGGCCACCACTTCAAGAACTCTGTAGCACCGCCTACATACCTCGCTCT
GCTAATCCTGTTACCAGTGGCTGCTGCCAGTGGCGATAAGTCGTGTCTTACCGGGTTGGACTCAAGACGA
TAGTTACCGGATAAGGCGCAGCGGTCGGGCTGAACGGGGGGTTCGTGCACACAGCCCAGCTTGGAGCGAA
CGACCTACACCGAACTGAGATACCTACAGCGTGAGCTATGAGAAAGCGCCACGCTTCCCGAAGGGAGAAA
GGCGGACAGGTATCCGGTAAGCGGCAGGGTCGGAACAGGAGAGCGCACGAGGGAGCTTCCAGGGGGAAAC
GCCTGGTATCTTTATAGTCCTGTCGGGTTTCGCCACCTCTGACTTGAGCGTCGATTTTTGTGATGCTCGT
CAGGGGGGCGGAGCCTATGGAAAAACGCCAGCAACGCGGCCTTTTTACGGTTCCTGGCCTTTTGCTGCGC
CGCGTGCGGCTGCTGGAGATGGCGGACGCGATGGATATGTTCTGCCAAGGGTTGGTTTGCGCATTCACAG
TTCTCCGCAAGAATTGATTGGCTCCAATTCTTGGAGTGGTGAATCCGTTAGCGAGGTGCCGCCGGCTTCC
ATTCAGGTCGAGGTGGCCCGGCTCCATGCACCGCGACGCAACGCGGGGAGGCAGACAAGGTATAGGGCGG
CGCCTACAATCCATGCCAACCCGTTCCATGTGCTCGCCGAGGCGGCATAAATCGCCGTGACGATCAGCGG
TCCAGTGATCGAAGTTAGGCTGGTAAGAGCCGCGAGCGATCCTTGAAGCTGTCCCTGATGGTCGTCATCT
ACCTGCCTGGACAGCATGGCCTGCAACGCGGGCATCCCGATGCCGCCGGAAGCGAGAAGAATCATAATGG
GGAAGGCCATCCAGCCTCGCGTCGCGAACGCCAGCAAGACGTAGCCCAGCGCGTCGGCCGCCATGCCCTG
CTTCATCCCCGTGGCCCGTTGCTCGCGTTTGCTGGCGGTGTCCCCGGAAGAAATATATTTGCATGTCTTT
AGTTCTATGATGACACAAACCCCGCCCAGCGTCTTGTCATTGGCGAATTCGAACACGCAGATGCAGTCGG
GGCGGCGCGGTCCCAGGTCCACTTCGCATATTAAGGTGACGCGTGTGGCCTCGAACACCGAGCGACCCTG
CAGCGACCCGCTTAACAGCGTCAACAGCGTGCCGCAGATCCCGGGCAATGAGATATGAAAAAGCCTGAAC
TCACCGCGACGTCTGTCGAGAAGTTTCTGATCGAAAAGTTCGACAGCGTCTCCGACCTGATGCAGCTCTC
GGAGGGCGAAGAATCTCGTGCTTTCAGCTTCGATGTAGGAGGGCGTGGATATGTCCTGCGGGTAAATAGC
TGCGCCGATGGTTTCTACAAAGATCGTTATGTTTATCGGCACTTTGCATCGGCCGCGCTCCCGATTCCGG
AAGTGCTTGACATTGGGGAATTCAGCGAGAGCCTGACCTATTGCATCTCCCGCCGTGCACAGGGTGTCAC
GTTGCAAGACCTGCCTGAAACCGAACTGCCCGCTGTTCTGCAGCCGGTCGCGGAGGCCATGGATGCGATC
GCTGCGGCCGATCTTAGCCAGACGAGCGGGTTCGGCCCATTCGGACCGCAAGGAATCGGTCAATACACTA
CATGGCGTGATTTCATATGCGCGATTGCTGATCCCCATGTGTATCACTGGCAAACTGTGATGGACGACAC
CGTCAGTGCGTCCGTCGCGCAGGCTCTCGATGAGCTGATGCTTTGGGCCGAGGACTGCCCCGAAGTCCGG
CACCTCGTGCACGCGGATTTCGGCTCCAACAATGTCCTGACGGACAATGGCCGCATAACAGCGGTCATTG
ACTGGAGCGAGGCGATGTTCGGGGATTCCCAATACGAGGTCGCCAACATCTTCTTCTGGAGGCCGTGGTT
GGCTTGTATGGAGCAGCAGACGCGCTACTTCGAGCGGAGGCATCCGGAGCTTGCAGGATCGCCGCGGCTC
CGGGCGTATATGCTCCGCATTGGTCTTGACCAACTCTATCAGAGCTTGGTTGACGGCAATTTCGATGATG
CAGCTTGGGCGCAGGGTCGATGCGACGCAATCGTCCGATCCGGAGCCGGGACTGTCGGGCGTACACAAAT
CGCCCGCAGAAGCGCGGCCGTCTGGACCGATGGCTGTGTAGAAGTACTCGCCGATAGTGGAAACCGACGC
CCCAGCACTCGTCCGAGGGCAAAGGAATAGGGGAGATGGGGGAGGCTAACTGAAACACGGAAGGAGACAA
TACCGGAAGGAACCCGCGCTATGACGGCAATAAAAAGACAGAATAAAACGCACGGGTGTTGGGTCGTTTG
TTCATAAACGCGGGGTTCGGTCCCAGGGCTGGCACTCTGTCGATACCCCACCGAGACCCCATTGGGGCCA
ATACGCCCGCGTTTCTTCCTTTTCCCCACCCCACCCCCCAAGTTCGGGTGAAGGCCCAGGGCTCGCAGCC
AACGTCGGGGCGGCAGGCCCTGCCATAGCCACTGGCCCCGTGGGTTAGGGACGGGGTCCCCCATGGGGAA
TGGTTTATGGTTCGTGGGGGTTATTATTTTGGGCGTTGCGTGGGGTCTGGTCCACGACTGGACTGAGCAG
ACAGACCCATGGTTTTTGGATGGCCTGGGCATGGACCGCATGTACTGGCGCGACACGAACACCGGGCGTC
TGTGGCTGCCAAACACCCCCGACCCCCAAAAACCACCGCGCGGATTTCTGGCGTGCCAAGCTAGTCGACC
AATTCTCATGTTTGACAGCTTATCATCGCAGATCCGGGCAACGTTGTTGCATTGCTGCAGGCGCAGAACT
GGTAGGTATGGAAGATCTATACATTGAATCAATATTGGCAATTAGCCATATTAGTCATTGGTTATATAGC
ATAAATCAATATTGGCTATTGGCCATTGCATACGTTGTATCTATATCATAATATGTACATTTATATTGGC
TCATGTCCAATATGACCGCCATGTTGACATTGATTATTGACTAGTTATTAATAGTAATCAATTACGGGGT
CATTAGTTCATAGCCCATATATGGAGTTCCGCGTTACATAACTTACGGTAAATGGCCCGCCTGGCTGACC
GCCCAACGACCCCCGCCCATTGACGTCAATAATGACGTATGTTCCCATAGTAACGCCAATAGGGACTTTC
CATTGACGTCAATGGGTGGAGTATTTACGGTAAACTGCCCACTTGGCAGTACATCAAGTGTATCATATGC
CAAGTCCGCCCCCTATTGACGTCAATGACGGTAAATGGCCCGCCTGGCATTATGCCCAGTACATGACCTT
ACGGGACTTTCCTACTTGGCAGTACATCTACGTATTAGTCATCGCTATTACCATGGTGATGCGGTTTTGG
CAGTACACCAATGGGCGTGGATAGCGGTTTGACTCACGGGGATTTCCAAGTCTCCACCCCATTGACGTCA
ATGGGAGTTTGTTTTGGCACCAAAATCAACGGGACTTTCCAAAATGTCGTAATAACCCCGCCCCGTTGAC
GCAAATGGGCGGTAGGCGTGTACGGTGGGAGGTCTATATAAGCAGAGCTCGTTTAGTGAACCGTCAGATC
TCTAGAAGCTGGGTACCAGCTGCTAGCGCCACCATGGAGACCACCCCCCTGAACAGTCAAAAGCAACTCT
CTGCCTGTGAGGATGGAGAGGACTGTCAGGAGAATGGCGTTCTTCAAAAGGTTGTACCCACCCCTGGAGA
TAAGGTGGAAAGCGGCCAGATTTCCAACGGCTACAGCGCCGTGCCATCACCTGGAGCCGGGGATGATACA
CGGCACAGCATTCCCGCAACCACCACGACACTGGTTGCAGAGCTTCACCAGGGCGAGAGGGAGACGTGGG
GCAAAAAGGTAGATTTTCTGCTTTCCGTGATCGGTTACGCGGTCGATCTGGGGAACGTGTGGAGGTTCCC
TTACATTTGTTACCAAAACGGAGGGGGTGCCTTCTTGCTGCCCTACACAATTATGGCGATTTTTGGGGGT
ATCCCGCTCTTCTACATGGAACTGGCCTTGGGTCAGTACCACCGGAACGGCTGCATTAGCATTTGGCGCA
AGATATGCCCCATTTTCAAGGGAATCGGATACGCAATCTGTATAATCGCGTTCTATATTGCATCATATTA
CAACACCATCATGGCCTGGGCCCTTTATTACTTGATCAGCAGTTTCACCGACCAATTGCCGTGGACGAGC
TGTAAGAACTCATGGAATACCGGGAACTGTACCAACTACTTCTCTGAGGACAGCTCAGGAGGTAGCGGGG
GTGAACAGAAGCTGATTAGCGAGGAGGACTTGGGCAGTCCAGGCGGAAGCGGCAACATCACTTGGACACT
CCATAGTACGAGCCCCGCAGAGGAGTTTTACACCAGGCACGTACTGCAGATTCATAGGAGCAAGGGTCTG
CAAGACCTGGGCGGTATTAGCTGGCAGCTCGCATTGTGCATAATGTTGATCTTTACGGTGATCTATTTCT
CTATCTGGAAGGGAGTAAAGACATCCGGCAAGGTGGTGTGGGTGACGGCGACCTTCCCCTACATTATACT
CAGCGTGTTGTTGGTGAGGGGGGCAACCCTGCCTGGGGCCTGGCGAGGCGTGCTGTTCTATCTCAAGCCA
AACTGGCAGAAGCTTCTTGAAACCGGAGTGTGGATCGACGCGGCCGCGCAAATCTTCTTTTCCCTCGGTC
CCGGCTTCGGGGTCCTTCTGGCATTCGCAAGCTACAACAAGTTCAACAATAACTGCTACCAGGACGCCCT
CGTGACAAGTGTAGTGAACTGCATGACCTCTTTCGTGAGCGGGTTTGTGATCTTCACAGTACTCGGATAT
ATGGCTGAGATGAGGAACGAAGATGTTAGTGAGGTTGCCAAAGACGCTGGCCCGAGCCTGTTGTTCATCA
CATACGCCGAGGCTATCGCGAACATGCCCGCATCTACTTTCTTCGCCATCATCTTTTTCCTGATGCTGAT
AACCCTTGGGCTGGATAGCACCTTCGCCGGACTGGAGGGTGTCATCACTGCCGTTCTCGACGAGTTCCCC
CATGTGTGGGCCAAGCGACGGGAAAGGTTCGTGCTGGCCGTCGTAATCACATGCTTCTTCGGCTCACTGG
TGACCCTTACCTTTGGCGGTGCGTACGTGGTCAAGCTGCTCGAAGAGTACGCCACTGGACCGGCGGTTCT
GACCGTGGCATTGATCGAGGCCGTGGCCGTAAGCTGGTTTTACGGCATCACGCAGTTCTGTAGGGACGTG
AAAGAGATGCTGGGCTTTTCTCCCGGTTGGTTTTGGAGGATTTGTTGGGTAGCAATTAGCCCCCTGTTTC
TCCTTTTCATTATTTGCTCTTTTCTGATGTCTCCACCGCAGCTCCGACTGTTTCAGTACAACTACCCCTA
CTGGTCAATTATCCTGGGCTATTGTATCGGCACCTCAAGTTTCATCTGCATCCCCACATACATCGCATAC
CAACTGATAATTACGCCCGGTACTTTTAAGGAGCGAATCATTAAAAGCATAACCCCCGAAACCCCCACCG
AGATCCCTTGTGGCGATATAAGACTCAATGCGGTCTAATAGCTCGAG
