>Addgene plasmid #107474 | pCEP4-SERTN177E-myc | addgene partial sequence | sequence record 205619 | Addgene Partial NGS Result
CACCGTGGGTCCCTTTGCAGCCAATGCAACTTGGACGTTTTTGGGGTCTCCGGACACCATCTCTATGTCT
TGGCCCTGATCCTGAGCCGCCCGGGGCTCCTGGTCTTCCGCCTCCTCGTCCTCGTCCTCTTCCCCGTCCT
CGTCCATGGTTATCACCCCCTCTTCTTTGAGGTCCACTGCCGCCGGAGCCTTCTGGTCCAGATGTGTCTC
CCTTCTCTCCTAGGCCATTTCCAGGTCCTGTACCTGGCCCCTCGTCAGACATGATTCACACTAAAAGAGA
TCAATAGACATCTTTATTAGACGACGCTCAGTGAATACAGGGAGTGCAGACTCCTGCCCCCTCCAACAGC
CCCCCCACCCTCATCCCCTTCATGGTCGCTGTCAGACAGATCCAGGTCTGAAAATTCCCCATCCTCCGAA
CCATCCTCGTCCTCATCACCAATTACTCGCAGCCCGGAAAACTCCCGCTGAACATCCTCAAGATTTGCGT
CCTGAGCCTCAAGCCAGGCCTCAAATTCCTCGTCCCCCTTTTTGCTGGACGGTAGGGATGGGGATTCTCG
GGACCCCTCCTCTTCCTCTTCAAGGTCACCAGACAGAGATGCTACTGGGGCAACGGAAGAAAAGCTGGGT
GCGGCCTGTGAGGATCAGCTTATCGATGATAAGCTGTCAAACATGAGAATTCTTGAAGACGAAAGGGCCT
CGTGATACGCCTATTTTTATAGGTTAATGTCATGATAATAATGGTTTCTTAGACGTCAGGTGGCACTTTT
CGGGGAAATGTGCGCGGAACCCCTATTTGTTTATTTTTCTAAATACATTCAAATATGTATCCGCTCATGA
GACAATAACCCTGATAAATGCTTCAATAATATTGAAAAAGGAAGAGTATGAGTATTCAACATTTCCGTGT
CGCCCTTATTCCCTTTTTTGCGGCATTTTGCCTTCCTGTTTTTGCTCACCCAGAAACGCTGGTGAAAGTA
AAAGATGCTGAAGATCAGTTGGGTGCACGAGTGGGTTACATCGAACTGGATCTCAACAGCGGTAAGATCC
TTGAGAGTTTTCGCCCCGAAGAACGTTTTCCAATGATGAGCACTTTTAAAGTTCTGCTATGTGGCGCGGT
ATTATCCCGTGTTGACGCCGGGCAAGAGCAACTCGGTCGCCGCATACACTATTCTCAGAATGACTTGGTT
GAGTACTCACCAGTCACAGAAAAGCATCTTACGGATGGCATGACAGTAAGAGAATTATGCAGTGCTGCCA
TAACCATGAGTGATAACACTGCGGCCAACTTACTTCTGACAACGATCGGAGGACCGAAGGAGCTAACCGC
TTTTTTGCACAACATGGGGGATCATGTAACTCGCCTTGATCGTTGGGAACCGGAGCTGAATGAAGCCATA
CCAAACGACGAGCGTGACACCACGATGCCTGCAGCAATGGCAACAACGTTGCGCAAACTATTAACTGGCG
AACTACTTACTCTAGCTTCCCGGCAACAATTAATAGACTGGATGGAGGCGGATAAAGTTGCAGGACCACT
TCTGCGCTCGGCCCTTCCGGCTGGCTGGTTTATTGCTGATAAATCTGGAGCCGGTGAGCGTGGGTCTCGC
GGTATCATTGCAGCACTGGGGCCAGATGGTAAGCCCTCCCGTATCGTAGTTATCTACACGACGGGGAGTC
AGGCAACTATGGATGAACGAAATAGACAGATCGCTGAGATAGGTGCCTCACTGATTAAGCATTGGTAACT
GTCAGACCAAGTTTACTCATATATACTTTAGATTGATTTAAAACTTCATTTTTAATTTAAAAGGATCTAG
GTGAAGATCCTTTTTGATAATCTCATGACCAAAATCCCTTAACGTGAGTTTTCGTTCCACTGAGCGTCAG
ACCCCGTAGAAAAGATCAAAGGATCTTCTTGAGATCCTTTTTTTCTGCGCGTAATCTGCTGCTTGCAAAC
AAAAAAACCACCGCTACCAGCGGTGGTTTGTTTGCCGGATCAAGAGCTACCAACTCTTTTTCCGAAGGTA
ACTGGCTTCAGCAGAGCGCAGATACCAAATACTGTCCTTCTAGTGTAGCCGTAGTTAGGCCACCACTTCA
AGAACTCTGTAGCACCGCCTACATACCTCGCTCTGCTAATCCTGTTACCAGTGGCTGCTGCCAGTGGCGA
TAAGTCGTGTCTTACCGGGTTGGACTCAAGACGATAGTTACCGGATAAGGCGCAGCGGTCGGGCTGAACG
GGGGGTTCGTGCACACAGCCCAGCTTGGAGCGAACGACCTACACCGAACTGAGATACCTACAGCGTGAGC
TATGAGAAAGCGCCACGCTTCCCGAAGGGAGAAAGGCGGACAGGTATCCGGTAAGCGGCAGGGTCGGAAC
AGGAGAGCGCACGAGGGAGCTTCCAGGGGGAAACGCCTGGTATCTTTATAGTCCTGTCGGGTTTCGCCAC
CTCTGACTTGAGCGTCGATTTTTGTGATGCTCGTCAGGGGGGCGGAGCCTATGGAAAAACGCCAGCAACG
CGGCCTTTTTACGGTTCCTGGCCTTTTGCTGGCCTTGAAGCTGTCCCTGATGGTCGTCATCTACCTGCCT
GGACAGCATGGCCTGCAACGCGGGCATCCCGATGCCGCCGGAAGCGAGAAGAATCATAATGGGGAAGGCC
ATCCAGCCTCGCGTCGCGAACGCCAGCAAGACGTAGCCCAGCGCGTCGGCCCCGAGATGCGCCGCGTGCG
GCTGCTGGAGATGGCGGACGCGATGGATATGTTCTGCCAAGGGTTGGTTTGCGCATTCACAGTTCTCCGC
AAGAATTGATTGGCTCCAATTCTTGGAGTGGTGAATCCGTTAGCGAGGTGCCGCCCTGCTTCATCCCCGT
GGCCCGTTGCTCGCGTTTGCTGGCGGTGTCCCCGGAAGAAATATATTTGCATGTCTTTAGTTCTATGATG
ACACAAACCCCGCCCAGCGTCTTGTCATTGGCGAATTCGAACACGCAGATGCAGTCGGGGCGGCGCGGTC
CGAGGTCCACTTCGCATATTAAGGTGACGCGTGTGGCCTCGAACACCGAGCGACCCTGCAGCGACCCGCT
TAACAGCGTCAACAGCGTGCCGCAGATCCCGGGGGGCAATGAGATATGAAAAAGCCTGAACTCACCGCGA
CGTCTGTCGAGAAGTTTCTGATCGAAAAGTTCGACAGCGTCTCCGACCTGATGCAGCTCTCGGAGGGCGA
AGAATCTCGTGCTTTCAGCTTCGATGTAGGAGGGCGTGGATATGTCCTGCGGGTAAATAGCTGCGCCGAT
GGTTTCTACAAAGATCGTTATGTTTATCGGCACTTTGCATCGGCCGCGCTCCCGATTCCGGAAGTGCTTG
ACATTGGGGAATTCAGCGAGAGCCTGACCTATTGCATCTCCCGCCGTGCACAGGGTGTCACGTTGCAAGA
CCTGCCTGAAACCGAACTGCCCGCTGTTCTGCAGCCGGTCGCGGAGGCCATGGATGCGATCGCTGCGGCC
GATCTTAGCCAGACGAGCGGGTTCGGCCCATTCGGACCGCAAGGAATCGGTCAATACACTACATGGCGTG
ATTTCATATGCGCGATTGCTGATCCCCATGTGTATCACTGGCAAACTGTGATGGACGACACCGTCAGTGC
GTCCGTCGCGCAGGCTCTCGATGAGCTGATGCTTTGGGCCGAGGACTGCCCCGAAGTCCGGCACCTCGTG
CACGCGGATTTCGGCTCCAACAATGTCCTGACGGACAATGGCCGCATAACAGCGGTCATTGACTGGAGCG
AGGCGATGTTCGGGGATTCCCAATACGAGGTCGCCAACATCTTCTTCTGGAGGCCGTGGTTGGCTTGTAT
GGAGCAGCAGACGCGCTACTTCGAGCGGAGGCATCCGGAGCTTGCAGGATCGCCGCGGCTCCGGGCGTAT
ATGCTCCGCATTGGTCTTGACCAACTCTATCAGAGCTTGGTTGACGGCAATTTCGATGATGCAGCTTGGG
CGCAGGGTCGATGCGACGCAATCGTCCGATCCGGAGCCGGGACTGTCGGGCGTACACAAATCGCCCGCAG
AAGCGCGGCCGTCTGGACCGATGGCTGTGTAGAAGTACTCGCCGATAGTGGAAACCGACGCCCCAGCACT
CGTCCGGATCGGGAGATGGGGGAGGCTAACTGAAACACGGAAGGAGACAATACCGGAAGGAACCCGCGCT
ATGACGGCAATAAAAAGACAGAATAAAACGCACGGGTGTTGGGTCGTTTGTTCATAAACGCGGGGTTCGG
TCCCAGGGCTGGCACTCTGTCGATACCCCACCGAGACCCCATTGGGGCCAATACGCCCGCGTTTCTTCCT
TTTCCCCACCCCACCCCCCAAGTTCGGGTGAAGGCCCAGGGCTCGCAGCCAACGTCGGGGCGGCAGGCCC
TGCCATAGCCACTGGCCCCGTGGGTTAGGGACGGGGTCCCCCATGGGGAATGGTTTATGGTTCGTGGGGG
TTATTATTTTGGGCGTTGCGTGGGGTCAGGTCCACGACTGGACTGAGCAGACAGACCCATGGTTTTTGGA
TGGCCTGGGCATGGACCGCATGTACTGGCGCGACACGAACACCGGGCGTCTGTGGCTGCCAAACACCCCC
GACCCCCAAAAACCACCGCGCGGATTTCTGGCGTGCCAAGCTAGTCGACCAATTCTCATGTTTGACAGCT
TATCATCGCAGATCCGGGCAACGTTGTTGCCATTGCTGCAGGCGCAGAACTGGTAGGTATGGAAGATCTA
TACATTGAATCAATATTGGCAATTAGCCATATTAGTCATTGGTTATATAGCATAAATCAATATTGGCTAT
TGGCCATTGCATACGTTGTATCTATATCATAATATGTACATTTATATTGGCTCATGTCCAATATGACCGC
CATGTTGACATTGATTATTGACTAGTTATTAATAGTAATCAATTACGGGGTCATTAGTTCATAGCCCATA
TATGGAGTTCCGCGTTACATAACTTACGGTAAATGGCCCGCCTGGCTGACCGCCCAACGACCCCCGCCCA
TTGACGTCAATAATGACGTATGTTCCCATAGTAACGCCAATAGGGACTTTCCATTGACGTCAATGGGTGG
AGTATTTACGGTAAACTGCCCACTTGGCAGTACATCAAGTGTATCATATGCCAAGTCCGCCCCCTATTGA
CGTCAATGACGGTAAATGGCCCGCCTGGCATTATGCCCAGTACATGACCTTACGGGACTTTCCTACTTGG
CAGTACATCTACGTATTAGTCATCGCTATTACCATGGTGATGCGGTTTTGGCAGTACACCAATGGGCGTG
GATAGCGGTTTGACTCACGGGGATTTCCAAGTCTCCACCCCATTGACGTCAATGGGAGTTTGTTTTGGCA
CCAAAATCAACGGGACTTTCCAAAATGTCGTAATAACCCCGCCCCGTTGACGCAAATGGGCGGTAGGCGT
GTACGGTGGGAGGTCTATATAAGCAGAGCTCGTTTAGTGAACCGTCAGATCTCTAGAAGCTGGGTACCAG
CTGCTAGCGCCACCATGGAGACCACCCCCCTGAACAGTCAAAAGCAACTCTCTGCCTGTGAGGATGGAGA
GGACTGTCAGGAGAATGGCGTTCTTCAAAAGGTTGTACCCACCCCTGGAGATAAGGTGGAAAGCGGCCAG
ATTTCCAACGGCTACAGCGCCGTGCCATCACCTGGAGCCGGGGATGATACACGGCACAGCATTCCCGCAA
CCACCACGACACTGGTTGCAGAGCTTCACCAGGGCGAGAGGGAGACGTGGGGCAAAAAGGTAGATTTTCT
GCTTTCCGTGATCGGTTACGCGGTCGATCTGGGGAACGTGTGGAGGTTCCCTTACATTTGTTACCAAAAC
GGAGGGGGTGCCTTCTTGCTGCCCTACACAATTATGGCGATTTTTGGGGGTATCCCGCTCTTCTACATGG
AACTGGCCTTGGGTCAGTACCACCGGAACGGCTGCATTAGCATTTGGCGCAAGATATGCCCCATTTTCAA
GGGAATCGGATACGCAATCTGTATAATCGCGTTCTATATTGCATCATATTACGAAACCATCATGGCCTGG
GCCCTTTATTACTTGATCAGCAGTTTCACCGACCAATTGCCGTGGACGAGCTGTAAGAACTCATGGAATA
CCGGGAACTGTACCAACTACTTCTCTGAGGACAGCTCAGGAGGTAGCGGGGGTGAACAGAAGCTGATTAG
CGAGGAGGACTTGGGCAGTCCAGGCGGAAGCGGCAACATCACTTGGACACTCCATAGTACGAGCCCCGCA
GAGGAGTTTTACACCAGGCACGTACTGCAGATTCATAGGAGCAAGGGTCTGCAAGACCTGGGCGGTATTA
GCTGGCAGCTCGCATTGTGCATAATGTTGATCTTTACGGTGATCTATTTCTCTATCTGGAAGGGAGTAAA
GACATCCGGCAAGGTGGTGTGGGTGACGGCGACCTTCCCCTACATTATACTCAGCGTGTTGTTGGTGAGG
GGGGCAACCCTGCCTGGGGCCTGGCGAGGCGTGCTGTTCTATCTCAAGCCAAACTGGCAGAAGCTTCTTG
AAACCGGAGTGTGGATCGACGCGGCCGCGCAAATCTTCTTTTCCCTCGGTCCCGGCTTCGGGGTCCTTCT
GGCATTCGCAAGCTACAACAAGTTCAACAATAACTGCTACCAGGACGCCCTCGTGACAAGTGTAGTGAAC
TGCATGACCTCTTTCGTGAGCGGGTTTGTGATCTTCACAGTACTCGGATATATGGCTGAGATGAGGAACG
AAGATGTTAGTGAGGTTGCCAAAGACGCTGGCCCGAGCCTGTTGTTCATCACATACGCCGAGGCTATCGC
GAACATGCCCGCATCTACTTTCTTCGCCATCATCTTTTTCCTGATGCTGATAACCCTTGGGCTGGATAGC
ACCTTCGCCGGACTGGAGGGTGTCATCACTGCCGTTCTCGACGAGTTCCCCCATGTGTGGGCCAAGCGAC
GGGAAAGGTTCGTGCTGGCCGTCGTAATCACATGCTTCTTCGGCTCACTGGTGACCCTTACCTTTGGCGG
TGCGTACGTGGTCAAGCTGCTCGAAGAGTACGCCACTGGACCGGCGGTTCTGACCGTGGCATTGATCGAG
GCCGTGGCCGTAAGCTGGTTTTACGGCATCACGCAGTTCTGTAGGGACGTGAAAGAGATGCTGGGCTTTT
CTCCCGGTTGGTTTTGGAGGATTTGTTGGGTAGCAATTAGCCCCCTGTTTCTCCTTTTCATTATTTGCTC
TTTTCTGATGTCTCCACCGCAGCTCCGACTGTTTCAGTACAACTACCCCTACTGGTCAATTATCCTGGGC
TATTGTATCGGCACCTCAAGTTTCATCTGCATCCCCACATACATCGCATACAGACTGATAATTACGCCCG
GTACTTTTAAGGAGCGAATCATTAAAAGCATAACCCCCGAAACCCCCACCGAGATCCCTTGTGGCGATAT
AAGACTCAATGCGGTCTAATAGCTCGAGGCCGGCAAGGCCGGATCCAGACATGATAAGATACATTGATGA
GTTTGGACAAACCACAACTAGAATGCAGTGAAAAAAATGCTTTATTTGTGAAATTTGTGATGCTATTGCT
TTATTTGTAACCATTATAAGCTGCAATAAACAAGTTAACAACAACAATTGCATTCATTTTATGTTTCAGG
TTCAGGGGGAGGTGTGGGAGGTTTTTTAAAGCAAGTAAAACCTCTACAAATGTGGTATGGCTGATTATGA
TCCGGCTGCCTCGCGCGTTTCGGTGATGACGGTGAAAACCTCTGACACATGCAGCTCCCGGAGACGGTCA
CAGCTTGTCTGTAAGCGGATGCCGGGAGCAGACAAGCCCGTCAGGGCGCGTCAGCGGGTGTTGGCGGGTG
TCGGGGCGCAGCCATGAGGTCGACTCTAGAGGATCGATCCCCGCCCCGGACGAACTAAACCTGACTACGA
CATCTCTGCCCCTTCTTCGCGGGGCAGTGCATGTAATCCCTTCAGTTGGTTGGTACAACTTGCCAACTGG
GCCCTGTTCCACATGTGACACGGGGGGGGACCAAACACAAAGGGGTTCTCTGACTGTAGTTGACATCCTT
ATAAATGGATGTGCACATTTGCCAACACTGAGTGGCTTTCATCCTGGAGCAGACTTTGCAGTCTGTGGAC
TGCAACACAACATTGCCTTTATGTGTAACTCTTGGCTGAAGCTCTTACACCAATGCTGGGGGACATGTAC
CTCCCAGGGGCCCAGGAAGACTACGGGAGGCTACACCAACGTCAATCAGAGGGGCCTGTGTAGCTACCGA
TAAGCGGACCCTCAAGAGGGCATTAGCAATAGTGTTTATAAGGCCCCCTTGTTAACCCTAAACGGGTAGC
ATATGCTTCCCGGGTAGTAGTATATACTATCCAGACTAACCCTAATTCAATAGCATATGTTACCCAACGG
GAAGCATATGCTATCGAATTAGGGTTAGTAAAAGGGTCCTAAGGAACAGCGATATCTCCCACCCCATGAG
CTGTCACGGTTTTATTTACATGGGGTCAGGATTCCACGAGGGTAGTGAACCATTTTAGTCACAAGGGCAG
TGGCTGAAGATCAAGGAGCGGGCAGTGAACTCTCCTGAATCTTCGCCTGCTTCTTCATTCTCCTTCGTTT
AGCTAATAGAATAACTGCTGAGTTGTGAACAGTAAGGTGTATGTGAGGTGCTCGAAAACAAGGTTTCAGG
TGACGCCCCCAGAATAAAATTTGGACGGGGGGTTCAGTGGTGGCATTGTGCTATGACACCAATATAACCC
TCACAAACCCCTTGGGCAATAAATACTAGTGTAGGAATGAAACATTCTGAATATCTTTAACAATAGAAAT
CCATGGGGTGGGGACAAGCCGTAAAGACTGGATGTCCATCTCACACGAATTTATGGCTATGGGCAACACA
TAATCCTAGTGCAATATGATACTGGGGTTATTAAGATGTGTCCCAGGCAGGGACCAAGACAGGTGAACCA
TGTTGTTACACTCTATTTGTAACAAGGGGAAAGAGAGTGGACGCCGACAGCAGCGGACTCCACTGGTTGT
CTCTAACACCCCCGAAAATTAAACGGGGCTCCACGCCAATGGGGCCCATAAACAAAGACAAGTGGCCACT
CTTTTTTTTGAAATTGTGGAGTGGGGGCACGCGTCAGCCCCCACACGCCGCCCTGCGGTTTTGGACTGTA
AAATAAGGGTGTAATAACTTGGCTGATTGTAACCCCGCTAACCACTGCGGTCAAACCACTTGCCCACAAA
ACCACTAATGGCACCCCGGGGAATACCTGCATAAGTAGGTGGGCGGGCCAAGATAGGGGCGCGATTGCTG
CGATCTGGAGGACAAATTACACACACTTGCGCCTGAGCGCCAAGCACAGGGTTGTTGGTCCTCATATTCA
CGAGGTCGCTGAGAGCACGGTGGGCTAATGTTGCCATGGGTAGCATATACTACCCAAATATCTGGATAGC
ATATGCTATCCTAATCTATATCTGGGTAGCATAGGCTATCCTAATCTATATCTGGGTAGCATATGCTATC
CTAATCTATATCTGGGTAGTATATGCTATCCTAATTTATATCTGGGTAGCATAGGCTATCCTAATCTATA
TCTGGGTAGCATATGCTATCCTAATCTATATCTGGGTAGTATATGCTATCCTAATCTGTATCCGGGTAGC
ATATGCTATCCTAATAGAGATTAGGGTAGTATATGCTATCCTAATTTATATCTGGGTAGCATATACTACC
CAAATATCTGGATAGCATATGCTATCCTAATCTATATCTGGGTAGCATATGCTATCCTAATCTATATCTG
GGTAGCATAGGCTATCCTAATCTATATCTGGGTAGCATATGCTATCCTAATCTATATCTGGGTAGTATAT
GCTATCCTAATTTATATCTGGGTAGCATAGGCTATCCTAATCTATATCTGGGTAGCATATGCTATCCTAA
TCTATATCTGGGTAGTATATGCTATCCTAATCTGTATCCGGGTAGCATATGCTATCCTCATGCATATACA
GTCAGCATATGATACCCAGTAGTAGAGTGGGAGTGCTATCCTTTGCATATGCCGCCACCTCCCAAGGGGG
CGTGAATTTTCGCTGCTTGTCCTTTTCCTGCTGGTTGCTCCCATTCTTAGGTGAATTTAAGGAGGCCAGG
CTAAAGCCGTCGCATGTCTGATTGCTCACCAGGTAAATGTCGCTAATGTTTTCCAACGCGAGAAGGTGTT
GAGCGCGGAGCTGAGTGACGTGACAACATGGGTATGCCCAATTGCCCCATGTTGGGAGGACGAAAATGGT
GACAAGACAGATGGCCAGAAATACACCAACAGCACGCATGATGTCTACTGGGGATTTATTCTTTAGTGCG
GGGGAATACACGGCTTTTAATACGATTGAGGGCGTCTCCTAACAAGTTACATCACTCCTGCCCTTCCTCA
CCCTCATCTCCATCACCTCCTTCATCTCCGTCATCTCCGTCATCACCCTCCGCGGCAGCCCCTTCCACCA
TAGGTGGAAACCAGGGAGGCAAATCTACTCCATCGTCAAAGCTGCACACAGTCACCCTGATATTGCAGGT
AGGAGCGGGCTTTGTCATAACAAGGTCCTTAATCGCATCCTTCAAAACCTCAGCAAATATATGAGTTTGT
AAAAAGACCATGAAATAACAGACAATGGACTCCCTTAGCGGGCCAGGTTGTGGGCCGGGTCCAGGGGCCA
TTCCAAAGGGGAGACGACTCAATGGTGTAAGACGACATTGTGGAATAGCAAGGGCAGTTCCTCGCCTTAG
GTTGTAAAGGGAGGTCTTACTACCTCCATATACGAACACACCGGCGACCCAAGTTCCTTCGTCGGTAGTC
CTTTCTACGTGACTCCTAGCCAGGAGAGCTCTTAAACCTTCTGCAATGTTCTCAAATTTCGGGTTGGAAC
CTCCTTGACCACGATGCTTTCCAAACCACCCTCCTTTTTTGCGCCTGCCTCCATCACCCTGACCCCGGGG
TCCAGTGCTTGGGCCTTCTCCTGGGTCATCTGCGGGGCCCTGCTCTATCGCTCCCGGGGGCACGTCAGGC
TCACCATCTGGGCCACCTTCTTGGTGGTATTCAAAATAATCGGCTTCCCCTACAGGGTGGAAAAATGGCC
TTCTACCTGGAGGGGGCCTGCGCGGTGGAGACCCGGATGATGATGACTGACTACTGGGACTCCTGGGCCT
CTTTTCTCCACGTCCACGACCTCTCCCCCTGGCTCTTTCACGACTTCCCCCCCTGGCTCTTTCACGTCCT
CTACCCCGGCGGCCTCCACTACCTCCTCGACCCCGGCCTCCACTACCTCCTCGACCCCGGCCTCCACTGC
CTCCTCGACCCCGGCCTCCACCTCCTGCTCCTGCCCCTCCTGCTCCT
